Addgene plasmid #155145: pBEL1307
Purpose: Expresses MlaFB, His tag on MlaB N-term
Depositing lab: Gira Bhabha & Damian Ekiert. Depositing organization: NYU Grossman School of Medicine. Publication: Structure of MlaFB uncovers novel mechanisms of ABC transporter regulation. Kolich LR, Chang YT, Coudray N, Giacometti SI, MacRae MR, Isom GL, Teran EM, Bhabha G, Ekiert DC. Elife. 2020 Jun 30;9. pii: 60030. doi: 10.7554/eLife.60030. PubMed 32602838.
Backbone
  Vector backbone: pET21a
  Backbone manufacturer: Thermo Fisher
  Backbone size w/o insert (bp): 5531
  Total vector size (bp): 6678
Growth in bacteria
  Bacterial resistance: Ampicillin, 100 μg/mL
  Growth temperature: 37°C
  Growth strain: DH5alpha
  Copy number: High Copy
Gene/Insert
  Gene/Insert name: MlaF-(6xHis-TEV-MlaB)
  Species: E. coli
  Insert size (bp): 5531
  Promoter: T7 promoter
  Cloning method: Gibson Cloning
  Sequencing primers: 5′ NA; 3′ NA
Terms and licenses: Academic/Nonprofit Terms; Industry Terms: Not Available to Industry
How to cite: pBEL1307 was a gift from Gira Bhabha & Damian Ekiert (Addgene plasmid # 155145 ; http://n2t.net/addgene:155145 ; RRID:Addgene_155145)
