[The description below was written by a language model from this plasmid's Addgene catalogue record and pLannotate feature annotations shown in this document.]
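Description:
pBEL1307 is a bacterial expression plasmid built on the pET21a backbone for co-producing the E. coli proteins MlaF and MlaB. It is about 6.7 kb and was assembled by Gibson cloning. It replicates from a ColE1/pMB1-type origin and is selected with ampicillin through the β-lactamase gene. The backbone also carries the bom and rop regions from pBR322, an f1 phage origin, and non-functional tetracycline-resistance fragments. The catalogue lists the plasmid as high copy, although the annotated rop gene is normally associated with reduced copy number. A loxP site and a short multiple-cloning-site remnant are annotated between the f1 origin and the AmpR promoter, and the record gives no purpose for them.

The payload is a bicistronic cassette driven by a T7 promoter with an adjacent lac operator and closed by the T7 terminator. A plasmid-borne lacI gene supplies the repressor, so expression is IPTG-inducible in hosts that provide T7 RNA polymerase. The mlaF coding sequence comes first, followed after a short gap by mlaB. According to the catalogue entry, MlaB carries an N-terminal 6xHis tag with a TEV protease site, though these elements are not annotated separately in the feature table. MlaF is described without a tag, so it would presumably co-purify through its association with tagged MlaB. MlaF is the ATPase subunit and MlaB an accessory regulator of the MlaFEDB ABC transporter, which maintains outer-membrane lipid asymmetry through retrograde phospholipid trafficking.

The plasmid is intended for producing the MlaFB subcomplex, and the associated publication concerns its structure. The listed insert size duplicates the backbone size and appears to be a catalogue error, since the two genes span roughly 1.1 kb.
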