Features (pLannotate 1.2.2; 20 found; start..end, strand, type, name):
    133..151     +  promoter       T7 promoter: promoter for bacteriophage T7 RNA polymerase
    152..176     +  protein_bind   lac operator: The lac repressor binds to the lac operator to inhibit transcription in E. coli. This inhibition can be relieved by adding lactose or isopropyl-β-D-thiogalactopyranoside (IPTG). lac repressor encoded by lacI
    230..1036    +  CDS            mlaF: MLAF_ECOLI - Also known as yrbF. Experimental evidence at protein level: Swiss-Prot protein existence level 1. Part of the ABC transporter complex MlaFEDB, which is involved in a phospholipid transport pathway that maintains lipid asymmetry in the outer membrane by retrograde trafficking of phospholipids from the outer membrane to the inner membrane. Responsible for energy coupling to the transport system. From Escherichia coli (strain K12).
   1086..1373    +  CDS            mlaB: MLAB_ECOLI - Also known as yrbB. Experimental evidence at protein level: Swiss-Prot protein existence level 1. Part of the ABC transporter complex MlaFEDB, which is involved in a phospholipid transport pathway that maintains lipid asymmetry in the outer membrane by retrograde trafficking of phospholipids from the outer membrane to the inner membrane (PubMed:19383799, PubMed:27529189). MlaB plays critical roles in both the assembly and activity of the complex. May act by modulating MlaF structure and stability (PubMed:27529189). From Escherichia coli (strain K12).
   1404..1453    +  CDS            SET1 (fragment): solubility-enhancement tag derived from T7 phage gene 10B
   1461..1508    +  terminator     T7 terminator: transcription terminator for bacteriophage T7 RNA polymerase
   1545..1973    +  rep_origin     f1 ori (sequence partly withheld): f1 bacteriophage origin of replication; arrow indicates direction of (+) strand synthesis
   2075..2108    +  protein_bind   loxP: Cre-mediated recombination occurs in the 8-bp core sequence (GCATACAT). Cre recombinase
   2138..2156    +  misc_feature   MCS (fragment): pBluescript multiple cloning site
   2187..2291    +  promoter       AmpR promoter: bla
   2292..3152    +  CDS            AmpR: β-lactamase; bla; confers resistance to ampicillin, carbenicillin, and related antibiotics
   3323..3911    +  rep_origin     ori: high-copy-number ColE1/pMB1/pBR322/pUC origin of replication
   4097..4236    -  misc_feature   bom: basis of mobility region from pBR322
   4338..4529    -  CDS            rop: Rop protein, which maintains plasmids at low copy number; rop
   4546..4926    +  CDS            YPB1_ECOLX: Protein predicted: Swiss-Prot protein existence level 4. From Escherichia coli.
   4998..5289    -  CDS            TcR (fragment): tetracycline efflux protein; tet; confers resistance to tetracycline
   5304..5325    -  protein_bind   CAP binding site: CAP binding activates transcription in the presence of cAMP. E. coli catabolite activator protein
   5338..6420    -  CDS            lacI: lac repressor; lacI; The lac repressor binds to the lac operator to inhibit transcription in E. coli. This inhibition can be relieved by adding lactose or isopropyl-β-D-thiogalactopyranoside (IPTG).
   6421..6498    -  promoter       lacI promoter: lacI
   6506..111     -  CDS            TcR (fragment) (across the origin): tetracycline efflux protein; tet; confers resistance to tetracycline
>Addgene plasmid #155145 | pBEL1307 | addgene full sequence | sequence record 309853 | Addgene NGS Result
CCGAAGTGGCGAGCCCGATCTTCCCCATCGGTGATGTCGGCGATATAGGCGCCAGCAACCGCACCTGTGG
CGCCGGTGATGCCGGCCACGATGCGTCCGGCGTAGAGGATCGAGATCTCGATCCCGCGAAATTAATACGA
CTCACTATAGGGGAATTGTGAGCGGATAACAATTCCCCTCTAGAAATAATTTTGTTTAACTTTGGCCCAG
GCGGCCAGGAGGGTCTCACATGGAGCAGTCTGTGGCGAATTTAGTCGATATGCGCGATGTCAGTTTTACG
CGTGGCAATCGCTGCATCTTCGATAATATTTCCCTGACCGTGCCGCGAGGGAAGATCACGGCGATCATGG
GGCCATCGGGCATCGGTAAAACGACGCTACTCCGTCTGATTGGCGGGCAAATCGCACCAGATCATGGTGA
GATCCTTTTCGATGGTGAGAATATTCCGGCGATGTCTCGTTCGCGCCTGTATACAGTGCGCAAACGGATG
AGCATGTTATTTCAGTCCGGGGCGTTGTTCACTGATATGAACGTATTTGACAACGTCGCCTATCCACTGC
GCGAACATACCCAACTTCCCGCGCCATTGTTGCATAGTACGGTGATGATGAAGCTGGAGGCCGTGGGGCT
GCGTGGAGCGGCTAAACTAATGCCTTCTGAACTTTCCGGTGGGATGGCGCGGCGTGCAGCGCTGGCGCGT
GCGATTGCGCTGGAGCCGGATCTCATCATGTTTGATGAACCTTTTGTTGGGCAAGATCCCATCACCATGG
GCGTACTGGTGAAGCTGATTTCTGAGCTGAACAGCGCGCTGGGCGTGACTTGTGTGGTGGTTTCTCACGA
TGTGCCGGAAGTGTTAAGTATTGCGGATCACGCCTGGATCCTGGCGGACAAAAAAATTGTCGCTCATGGC
AGTGCCCAGGCGTTGCAGGCGAATCCTGATCCGCGCGTACGTCAGTTTCTGGACGGGATAGCTGACGGGC
CTGTTCCGTTCCGCTATCCTGCCGGCGATTATCACGCTGATCTTTTACCAGGGAGTTAAGCCACTCATGC
ATCACCACCATCACCATGAAAATCTGTATTTTCAGAGCGAGTCACTGAGCTGGATGCAGACGGGTGACAC
GCTGGCGTTATCCGGAGAGCTGGATCAGGACGTTTTGCTACCGCTTTGGGAAATGCGTGAGGAAGCGGTG
AAGGGGATTACCTGCATCGATCTTAGCCGTGTCTCCCGCGTGGATACGGGGGGACTGGCACTGCTGCTCC
ATCTTATCGATCTGGCGAAAAAGCAGGGCAACAATGTGACGCTTCAGGGGGTAAACGACAAAGTGTATAC
CCTGGCGAAATTGTATAATTTGCCTGCTGATGTTCTGCCTCGTTAAGAGAGACCGGCCAGGCCGGCCGAT
CCGGCTGCTAACAAAGCCCGAAAGGAAGCTGAGTTGGCTGCTGCCACCGCTGAGCAATAACTAGCATAAC
CCCTTGGGGCCTCTAAACGGGTCTTGAGGGGTTTTTTGCTGAAAGGAGGAACTATATCCGGATTGGCGAA
TGGG
[124 nt withheld, positions 1545-1668]
C
[91 nt withheld, positions 1670-1760]
A
[49 nt withheld, positions 1762-1810]
CCTTTGACGTTGGAGTCCACGTTCTTT
[37 nt withheld, positions 1838-1874]
ACCCTATCTCGGTCTATTCTTTTGATTTATAAGGGATTTTGCCGATTTCGGCCTATTGGTTAAAAAATGA
GCTGATTTAACAAAAATTTAACGCGAATTTTAACAAAATATTAACGCTTACAATTTAGGTGGCACTTTTC
GGGGAACGACGACCTGCAGCCAAGCTAGCTTGGCTGGACGTAAACTCCTCTTCAGACCTAATAACTTCGT
ATAGCATACATTATACGAAGTTATATTAAGGGTTATTGAATATGATCGGAATTGGGCTGCAGGAATTCGA
TAGCTTGGCTGCAGGTCGACCTCGAGGATGTGCGCGGAACCCCTATTTGTTTATTTTTCTAAATACATTC
AAATATGTATCCGCTCATGAGACAATAACCCTGATAAATGCTTCAATAATATTGAAAAAGGAAGAGTATG
AGTATTCAACATTTCCGTGTCGCCCTTATTCCCTTTTTTGCGGCATTTTGCCTTCCTGTTTTTGCTCACC
CAGAAACGCTGGTGAAAGTAAAAGATGCTGAAGATCAGTTGGGTGCACGAGTGGGTTACATCGAACTGGA
TCTCAACAGCGGTAAGATCCTTGAGAGTTTTCGCCCCGAAGAACGTTTTCCAATGATGAGCACTTTTAAA
GTTCTGCTATGTGGCGCGGTATTATCCCGTATTGACGCCGGGCAAGAGCAACTCGGTCGCCGCATACACT
ATTCTCAGAATGACTTGGTTGAGTACTCACCAGTCACAGAAAAGCATCTTACGGATGGCATGACAGTAAG
AGAATTATGCAGTGCTGCCATAACCATGAGTGATAACACTGCGGCCAACTTACTTCTGACAACGATCGGA
GGACCGAAGGAGCTAACCGCTTTTTTGCACAACATGGGGGATCATGTAACTCGCCTTGATCGTTGGGAAC
CGGAGCTGAATGAAGCCATACCAAACGACGAGCGTGACACCACGATGCCTGCAGCAATGGCAACAACGTT
GCGCAAACTATTAACTGGCGAACTACTTACTCTAGCTTCCCGGCAACAATTAATAGACTGGATGGAGGCG
GATAAAGTTGCAGGACCACTTCTGCGCTCGGCCCTTCCGGCTGGCTGGTTTATTGCTGATAAATCTGGAG
CCGGTGAGCGTGGCTCTCGCGGTATCATTGCAGCACTGGGGCCAGATGGTAAGCCCTCCCGTATCGTAGT
TATCTACACGACGGGGAGTCAGGCAACTATGGATGAACGAAATAGACAGATCGCTGAGATAGGTGCCTCA
CTGATTAAGCATTGGTAACTGTCAGACCAAGTTTACTCATATATACTTTAGATTGATTTAAAACTTCATT
TTTAATTTAAAAGGATCTAGGTGAAGATCCTTTTTGATAATCTCATGACCAAAATCCCTTAACGTGAGTT
TTCGTTCCACTGAGCGTCAGACCCCGTAGAAAAGATCAAAGGATCTTCTTGAGATCCTTTTTTTCTGCGC
GTAATCTGCTGCTTGCAAACAAAAAAACCACCGCTACCAGCGGTGGTTTGTTTGCCGGATCAAGAGCTAC
CAACTCTTTTTCCGAAGGTAACTGGCTTCAGCAGAGCGCAGATACCAAATACTGTCCTTCTAGTGTAGCC
GTAGTTAGGCCACCACTTCAAGAACTCTGTAGCACCGCCTACATACCTCGCTCTGCTAATCCTGTTACCA
GTGGCTGCTGCCAGTGGCGATAAGTCGTGTCTTACCGGGTTGGACTCAAGACGATAGTTACCGGATAAGG
CGCAGCGGTCGGGCTGAACGGGGGGTTCGTGCACACAGCCCAGCTTGGAGCGAACGACCTACACCGAACT
GAGATACCTACAGCGTGAGCTATGAGAAAGCGCCACGCTTCCCGAAGGGAGAAAGGCGGACAGGTATCCG
GTAAGCGGCAGGGTCGGAACAGGAGAGCGCACGAGGGAGCTTCCAGGGGGAAACGCCTGGTATCTTTATA
GTCCTGTCGGGTTTCGCCACCTCTGACTTGAGCGTCGATTTTTGTGATGCTCGTCAGGGGGGCGGAGCCT
ATGGAAAAACGCCAGCAACGCGGCCTTTTTACGGTTCCTGGCCTTTTGCTGGCCTTTTGCTCACATGTTC
TTTCCTGCGTTATCCCCTGATTCTGTGGATAACCGTATTACCGCCTTTGAGTGAGCTGATACCGCTCGCC
GCAGCCGAACGACCGAGCGCAGCGAGTCAGTGAGCGAGGAAGCGGAAGAGCGCCTGATGCGGTATTTTCT
CCTTACGCATCTGTGCGGTATTTCACACCGCAATGGTGCACTCTCAGTACAATCTGCTCTGATGCCGCAT
AGTTAAGCCAGTATACACTCCGCTATCGCTACGTGACTGGGTCATGGCTGCGCCCCGACACCCGCCAACA
CCCGCTGACGCGCCCTGACGGGCTTGTCTGCTCCCGGCATCCGCTTACAGACAAGCTGTGACCGTCTCCG
GGAGCTGCATGTGTCAGAGGTTTTCACCGTCATCACCGAAACGCGCGAGGCAGCTGCGGTAAAGCTCATC
AGCGTGGTCGTGAAGCGATTCACAGATGTCTGCCTGTTCATCCGCGTCCAGCTCGTTGAGTTTCTCCAGA
AGCGTTAATGTCTGGCTTCTGATAAAGCGGGCCATGTTAAGGGCGGTTTTTTCCTGTTTGGTCACTGATG
CCTCCGTGTAAGGGGGATTTCTGTTCATGGGGGTAATGATACCGATGAAACGAGAGAGGATGCTCACGAT
ACGGGTTACTGATGATGAACATGCCCGGTTACTGGAACGTTGTGAGGGTAAACAACTGGCGGTATGGATG
CGGCGGGACCAGAGAAAAATCACTCAGGGTCAATGCCAGCGCTTCGTTAATACAGATGTAGGTGTTCCAC
AGGGTAGCCAGCAGCATCCTGCGATGCAGATCCGGAACATAATGGTGCAGGGCGCTGACTTCCGCGTTTC
CAGACTTTACGAAACACGGAAACCGAAGACCATTCATGTTGTTGCTCAGGTCGCAGACGTTTTGCAGCAG
CAGTCGCTTCACGTTCGCTCGCGTATCGGTGATTCATTCTGCTAACCAGTAAGGCAACCCCGCCAGCCTA
GCCGGGTCCTCAACGACAGGAGCACGATCATGCGCACCCGTGGGGCCGCCATGCCGGCGATAATGGCCTG
CTTCTCGCCGAAACGTTTGGTGGCGGGACCAGTGACGAAGGCTTGAGCGAGGGCGTGCAAGATTCCGAAT
ACCGCAAGCGACAGGCCGATCATCGTCGCGCTCCAGCGAAAGCGGTCCTCGCCGAAAATGACCCAGAGCG
CTGCCGGCACCTGTCCTACGAGTTGCATGATAAAGAAGACAGTCATAAGTGCGGCGACGATAGTCATGCC
CCGCGCCCACCGGAAGGAGCTGACTGGGTTGAAGGCTCTCAAGGGCATCGGTCGAGATCCCGGTGCCTAA
TGAGTGAGCTAACTTACATTAATTGCGTTGCGCTCACTGCCCGCTTTCCAGTCGGGAAACCTGTCGTGCC
AGCTGCATTAATGAATCGGCCAACGCGCGGGGAGAGGCGGTTTGCGTATTGGGCGCCAGGGTGGTTTTTC
TTTTCACCAGTGAGACGGGCAACAGCTGATTGCCCTTCACCGCCTGGCCCTGAGAGAGTTGCAGCAAGCG
GTCCACGCTGGTTTGCCCCAGCAGGCGAAAATCCTGTTTGATGGTGGTTAACGGCGGGATATAACATGAG
CTGTCTTCGGTATCGTCGTATCCCACTACCGAGATATCCGCACCAACGCGCAGCCCGGACTCGGTAATGG
CGCGCATTGCGCCCAGCGCCATCTGATCGTTGGCAACCAGCATCGCAGTGGGAACGATGCCCTCATTCAG
CATTTGCATGGTTTGTTGAAAACCGGACATGGCACTCCAGTCGCCTTCCCGTTCCGCTATCGGCTGAATT
TGATTGCGAGTGAGATATTTATGCCAGCCAGCCAGACGCAGACGCGCCGAGACAGAACTTAATGGGCCCG
CTAACAGCGCGATTTGCTGGTGACCCAATGCGACCAGATGCTCCACGCCCAGTCGCGTACCGTCTTCATG
GGAGAAAATAATACTGTTGATGGGTGTCTGGTCAGAGACATCAAGAAATAACGCCGGAACATTAGTGCAG
GCAGCTTCCACAGCAATGGCATCCTGGTCATCCAGCGGATAGTTAATGATCAGCCCACTGACGCGTTGCG
CGAGAAGATTGTGCACCGCCGCTTTACAGGCTTCGACGCCGCTTCGTTCTACCATCGACACCACCACGCT
GGCACCCAGTTGATCGGCGCGAGATTTAATCGCCGCGACAATTTGCGACGGCGCGTGCAGGGCCAGACTG
GAGGTGGCAACGCCAATCAGCAACGACTGTTTGCCCGCCAGTTGTTGTGCCACGCGGTTGGGAATGTAAT
TCAGCTCCGCCATCGCCGCTTCCACTTTTTCCCGCGTTTTCGCAGAAACGTGGCTGGCCTGGTTCACCAC
GCGGGAAACGGTCTGATAAGAGACACCGGCATACTCTGCGACATCGTATAACGTTACTGGTTTCACATTC
ACCACCCTGAATTGACTCTCTTCCGGGCGCTATCATGCCATACCGCGAAAGGTTTTGCGCCATTCGATGG
TGTCCGGGATCTCGACGCTCTCCCTTATGCGACTCCTGCATTAGGAAGCAGCCCAGTAGTAGGTTGAGGC
CGTTGAGCACCGCCGCCGCAAGGAATGGTGCATGCAAGGAGATGGCGCCCAACAGTCCCCCGGCCACGGG
GCCTGCCACCATACCCACGCCGAAACAAGCGCTCATGAGC
